>Addgene plasmid #250514 | pTE5608 | addgene full sequence | sequence record 498893 | Addgene NGS Result
[124 nt withheld, positions 1-124]
C
[91 nt withheld, positions 126-216]
A
[49 nt withheld, positions 218-266]
CCTTTGACGTTGGAGTCCACGTTCTTT
[37 nt withheld, positions 294-330]
ACCCTATCTCGGTCTATTCTTTTGATTTATAAGGGATTTTGCCGATTTCGGCCTATTGGTTAAAAAATGA
GCTGATTTAACAAAAATTTAACGCGAATTTTAACAAAATATTAACGCTTACAATTTAGGTGGCACTTTTC
GGGGAAATGTGCGCGGAACCCCTATTTGTTTATTTTTCTAAATACATTCAAATATGTATCCGCTCATGAA
TTAATTCTTAGAAAAACTCATCGAGCATCAAATGAAACTGCAATTTATTCATATCAGGATTATCAATACC
ATATTTTTGAAAAAGCCGTTTCTGTAATGAAGGAGAAAACTCACCGAGGCAGTTCCATAGGATGGCAAGA
TCCTGGTATCGGTCTGCGATTCCGACTCGTCCAACATCAATACAACCTATTAATTTCCCCTCGTCAAAAA
TAAGGTTATCAAGTGAGAAATCACCATGAGTGACGACTGAATCCGGTGAGAATGGCAAAAGTTTATGCAT
TTCTTTCCAGACTTGTTCAACAGGCCAGCCATTACGCTCGTCATCAAAATCACTCGCATCAACCAAACCG
TTATTCATTCGTGATTGCGCCTGAGCGAGACGAAATACGCGATCGCTGTTAAAAGGACAATTACAAACAG
GAATCGAATGCAACCGGCGCAGGAACACTGCCAGCGCATCAACAATATTTTCACCTGAATCAGGATATTC
TTCTAATACCTGGAATGCTGTTTTCCCGGGGATCGCAGTGGTGAGTAACCATGCATCATCAGGAGTACGG
ATAAAATGCTTGATGGTCGGAAGAGGCATAAATTCCGTCAGCCAGTTTAGTCTGACCATCTCATCTGTAA
CATCATTGGCAACGCTACCTTTGCCATGTTTCAGAAACAACTCTGGCGCATCGGGCTTCCCATACAATCG
ATAGATTGTCGCACCTGATTGCCCGACATTATCGCGAGCCCATTTATACCCATATAAATCAGCATCCATG
TTGGAATTTAATCGCGGCCTAGAGCAAGACGTTTCCCGTTGAATATGGCTCATAACACCCCTTGTATTAC
TGTTTATGTAAGCAGACAGTTTTATTGTTCATGACCAAAATCCCTTAACGTGAGTTTTCGTTCCACTGAG
CGTCAGACCCCGTAGAAAAGATCAAAGGATCTTCTTGAGATCCTTTTTTTCTGCGCGTAATCTGCTGCTT
GCAAACAAAAAAACCACCGCTACCAGCGGTGGTTTGTTTGCCGGATCAAGAGCTACCAACTCTTTTTCCG
AAGGTAACTGGCTTCAGCAGAGCGCAGATACCAAATACTGTCCTTCTAGTGTAGCCGTAGTTAGGCCACC
ACTTCAAGAACTCTGTAGCACCGCCTACATACCTCGCTCTGCTAATCCTGTTACCAGTGGCTGCTGCCAG
TGGCGATAAGTCGTGTCTTACCGGGTTGGACTCAAGACGATAGTTACCGGATAAGGCGCAGCGGTCGGGC
TGAACGGGGGGTTCGTGCACACAGCCCAGCTTGGAGCGAACGACCTACACCGAACTGAGATACCTACAGC
GTGAGCTATGAGAAAGCGCCACGCTTCCCGAAGGGAGAAAGGCGGACAGGTATCCGGTAAGCGGCAGGGT
CGGAACAGGAGAGCGCACGAGGGAGCTTCCAGGGGGAAACGCCTGGTATCTTTATAGTCCTGTCGGGTTT
CGCCACCTCTGACTTGAGCGTCGATTTTTGTGATGCTCGTCAGGGGGGCGGAGCCTATGGAAAAACGCCA
GCAACGCGGCCTTTTTACGGTTCCTGGCCTTTTGCTGGCCTTTTGCTCACATGTTCTTTCCTGCGTTATC
CCCTGATTCTGTGGATAACCGTATTACCGCCTTTGAGTGAGCTGATACCGCTCGCCGCAGCCGAACGACC
GAGCGCAGCGAGTCAGTGAGCGAGGAAGCGGAAGAGCGCCTGATGCGGTATTTTCTCCTTACGCATCTGT
GCGGTATTTCACACCGCAATGGTGCACTCTCAGTACAATCTGCTCTGATGCCGCATAGTTAAGCCAGTAT
ACACTCCGCTATCGCTACGTGACTGGGTCATGGCTGCGCCCCGACACCCGCCAACACCCGCTGACGCGCC
CTGACGGGCTTGTCTGCTCCCGGCATCCGCTTACAGACAAGCTGTGACCGTCTCCGGGAGCTGCATGTGT
CAGAGGTTTTCACCGTCATCACCGAAACGCGCGAGGCAGCTGCGGTAAAGCTCATCAGCGTGGTCGTGAA
GCGATTCACAGATGTCTGCCTGTTCATCCGCGTCCAGCTCGTTGAGTTTCTCCAGAAGCGTTAATGTCTG
GCTTCTGATAAAGCGGGCCATGTTAAGGGCGGTTTTTTCCTGTTTGGTCACTAATGCCTCCGTGTAAGGG
GGATTTCTGTTCATGGGGGTAATGATACCGATGAAACGAGAGAGGATGCTCACGATACGGGTTACTGATG
ATGAACATGCCCGGTTACTGGAACGTTGTGAGGGTAAACAACTGGCGGTATGGATGCGGCGGGACCAGAG
AAAAATCACTCAGGGTCAATGCCAGCGCTTCGTTAATACAGATGTAGGTGTTCCACAGGGTAGCCAGCAG
CATCCTGCGATGCAGATCCGGAACATAATGGTGCAGGGCGCTGACTTCCGCGTTTCCAGACTTTACGAAA
CACGGAAACCGAAGACCATTCATGTTGTTGCTCAGGTCGCAGACGTTTTGCAGCAGCAGTCGCTTCACGT
TCGCTCGCGTATCGGTGATTCATTCTGCTAACCAGTAAGGCAACCCCGCCAGCCTAGCCGGGTCCTCAAC
GACAGGAGCACGATCATGCGCACCCGTGGGGCCGCCATGCCGGCGATAATGGCCTGCTTCTCGCCGAAAC
GTTTGGTGGCGGGACCAGTGACGAAGGCTTGAGCGAGGGCGTGCAAGATTCCGAATACCGCAAGCGACAG
GCCGATCATCGTCGCGCTCCAGCGAAAGCGGTCCTCGCCGAAAATGACCCAGAGCGCTGCCGGCACCTGT
CCTACGAGTTGCATGATAAAGAAGACAGTCATAAGTGCGGCGACGATAGTCATGCCCCGCGCCCACCGGA
AGGAGCTGACTGGGTTGGTGCATGCAAGGAGATGGCGCCCAACAGTCCCCCGGCCACGGGGCCTGCCACC
ATACCCACGCCGAAACAAGCGCTCATGAGCCCGAAGTGGCGAGCCCGATCTTCCCCATCGGTGATGTCGG
CGATATAGGCGCCAGCAACCGCACCTGTGGCGCCGGTGATGCCGGCCACGATGCGTCCGGCGTAGAGGAT
CGAGATCTCGGGTAATACGACTCACTATAGGGCGAGTAGAAATAATTTTGTTTAAGATTAAAGAGGAGAA
ATTACATATGCTAATCAAATTGTTAACTAAAGTTTTCGGTAGTCGTAACGATCGCACCCTGCGCCGGATG
CGCAAAGTGGTCAACATCATCAATGCCATGGAACCGGAGATGGAAAAACTCTCCGACGAAGAACTGAAAG
GGAAAACCGCAGAGTTTCGTGCACGTCTGGAAAAAGGCGAAGTGCTGGAAAATCTGATCCCGGAAGCTTT
CGCCGTGGTACGTGAGGCAAGTAAGCGCGTCTTTGGTATGCGTCACTTCGACGTTCAGTTACTCGGCGGT
ATGGTTCTTAACGAACGCTGCATCGCCGAAATGCGTACCGGTGAAGGAAAAACCCTGACCGCAACGCTGC
CTGCTTACCTGAACGCACTAACCGGTAAAGGCGTGCACGTAGTTACCGTCAACGACTACCTGGCGCAACG
TGACGCCGAAAACAACCGTCCGCTGTTTGAATTCCTTGGCCTGACTGTCGGTATCAACCTGCCGGGCATG
CCAGCACCGGCAAAGCGCGAAGCTTACGCAGCTGACATCACTTACGGTACGAACAACGAATACGGCTTTG
ACTACCTGCGCGACAACATGGCGTTCAGCCCTGAAGAACGTGTACAGCGTAAACTGCACTATGCGCTGGT
GGACGAAGTGGACTCCATCCTGATCGATGAAGCGCGTACACCGCTGATCATTTCCGGCCCGGCAGAAGAC
AGCTCGGAAATGTATAAACGCGTGAATAAAATTATTCCGCACCTGATCCGTCAGGAAAAAGAAGACTCCG
AAACCTTCCAGGGCGAAGGCCACTTCTCGGTGGACGAAAAATCTCGCCAGGTGAACCTGACCGAACGTGG
TCTGGTGCTGATTGAAGAACTGCTGGTGAAAGAGGGCATCATGGATGAAGGGGAGTCTCTGTACTCTCCG
GCCAACATCATGCTGATGCACCACGTAACGGCGGCGCTGCGCGCTCATGCGCTGTTTACCCGTGACGTCG
ACTACATCGTTAAAGATGGTGAAGTTATCATCGTTGACGAACACACCGGTCGTACCATGCAGGGCCGTCG
CTGGTCCGATGGTCTGCACCAGGCTGTGGAAGCGAAAGAAGGTGTGCAGATCCAGAACGAAAACCAAACG
CTGGCTTCGATCACCTTCCAGAACTACTTCCGTCTGTATGAAAAACTGGCGGGGATGACCGGTACTGCTG
ATACCGAAGCTTTCGAATTTAGCTCAATCTACAAGCTGGATACCGTCGTTGTTCCGACCAACCGTCCAAT
GATTCGTAAAGATCTGCCGGACCTGGTCTACATGACTGAAGCGGAAAAAATTCAGGCGATCATTGAAGAT
ATCAAAGAACGTACTGCGAAAGGCCAGCCGGTGCTGGTGGGTACTATCTCCATCGAAAAATCGGAGCTGG
TGTCAAACGAACTGACCAAAGCCGGTATTAAGCACAACGTCCTGAACGCCAAATTCCACGCCAACGAAGC
GGCGATTGTTGCTCAGGCAGGTTATCCGGCTGCGGTGACTATCGCGACCAATATGGCGGGTCGTGGTACA
GATATTGTGCTCGGTGGTAGCTGGCAGGCAGAAGTTGCCGCGCTGGAAAATCCGACCGCAGAGCAAATTG
AAAAAATTAAAGCCGACTGGCAGGTACGTCACGATGCGGTACTGGAAGCAGGTGGCCTGCATATCATCGG
TACCGAGCGTCACGAATCCCGTCGTATCGATAACCAGTTGCGCGGTCGTTCTGGTCGTCAGGGGGATGCT
GGTTCTTCCCGTTTCTACCTGTCGATGGAAGATGCGCTGATGCGTATTTTTGCTTCCGACCGAGTATCCG
GCATGATGCGTAAACTGGGTATGAAGCCAGGCGAAGCCATTGAACACCCGTGGGTGACTAAAGCGATTGC
CAACGCCCAGCGTAAAGTTGAAAGCCGTAACTTCGACATTCGTAAGCAACTGCTGGAATATGATGACGTG
GCTAACGATCAGCGTCGCGCCATTTACTCCCAGCGTAACGAACTGTTGGATGTCAGCGATGTGAGCGAAA
CCATTAACAGCATTCGTGAAGATGTGTTCAAAGCGACCATTGATGCCTACATTCCACCACAGTCGCTGGA
AGAAATGTGGGATATTCCGGGGCTGCAGGAACGTCTGAAGAACGATTTCGACCTCGATTTGCCAATTGCC
GAGTGGCTGGATAAAGAACCAGAACTGCATGAAGAGACGCTGCGTGAGCGCATTCTGGCGCAGTCCATCG
AAGTGTATCAGCGTAAAGAAGAAGTGGTTGGTGCTGAGATGATGCGTCACTTCGAGAAAGGCGTCATGCT
GCAAACGCTTGACTCCCTGTGGAAAGAGCACCTGGCAGCGATGGACTATCTGCGTCAGGGTATCCACCTG
CGTGGCTACGCACAGAAAGATCCGAAGCAGGAATACAAACGTGAATCGTTCTCCATGTTTGCAGCGATGC
TGGAGTCGTTGAAATATGAAGTTATCAGTACGCTGAGCAAAGTTCAGGTACGTATGCCTGAAGAGGTTGA
GGAGCTGGAACAACAGCGTCGTATGGAAGCCGAGCGTTTAGCGCAAATGCAGCAGCTTAGCCATCAGGAT
GACGACTCTGCAGCCGCAGCTGCACTGGCGGCGCAAACCGGAGAGCGCAAAGTAGGACGTAACGATCCTT
GCCCGTGCGGTTCTGGTAAAAAATACAAGCAGTGCCATGGCCGCCTGCAATAACCTCGGTACCAAATTCC
AGAAAAGAGGCCTCCCGAAAGGGGGGCCTTTTTTCGTTTTGGTCCCACTGAGATCCGGCTGCTAACAAAG
CCCGAAAGGAAGCTGAGTTGGCTGCTGCCACCGCTGAGCAATAACTAGCATAACCCCTTGGGGCCTCTAA
ACGGGTCTTGAGGGGTTTTTTGCTGAAAGGAGGAACTATATCCGGATTGGCGAATGGG
Features (pLannotate 1.2.2; 13 found; start..end, strand, type, name):
      1..429     +  rep_origin     f1 ori (sequence partly withheld): f1 bacteriophage origin of replication; arrow indicates direction of (+) strand synthesis
    482..539     +  promoter       AmpR promoter (fragment): bla
    548..1363    -  CDS            KanR: aminoglycoside phosphotransferase; aph(3')-Ia; confers resistance to kanamycin in bacteria or G418 (Geneticin®) in eukaryotes
   1485..2073    +  rep_origin     ori: high-copy-number ColE1/pMB1/pBR322/pUC origin of replication
   2259..2398    -  misc_feature   bom: basis of mobility region from pBR322
   2500..2691    -  CDS            rop: Rop protein, which maintains plasmids at low copy number; rop
   2708..3088    +  CDS            YPB1_ECOLX: Protein predicted: Swiss-Prot protein existence level 4. From Escherichia coli.
   3160..3427    -  CDS            TcR (fragment): tetracycline efflux protein; tet; confers resistance to tetracycline
   3426..3621    -  CDS            TcR (fragment): tetracycline efflux protein; tet; confers resistance to tetracycline
   3633..3651    +  promoter       T7 promoter: promoter for bacteriophage T7 RNA polymerase
   3698..6400    +  CDS            secA: SECA_ECOLI - Also known as azi, pea, prlD. Experimental evidence at protein level: Swiss-Prot protein existence level 1. Required for protein export, interacts with the SecYEG preprotein conducting channel. SecA has a central role in coupling the hydrolysis of ATP to the transfer of proteins into and across the cell membrane, serving both as a receptor for the preprotein-SecB complex and as an ATP-driven molecular motor driving the stepwise translocation of polypeptide chains across the membrane. From Escherichia coli (strain K12).
   6478..6527    +  CDS            SET1 (fragment): solubility-enhancement tag derived from T7 phage gene 10B
   6535..6582    +  terminator     T7 terminator: transcription terminator for bacteriophage T7 RNA polymerase
