[The description below was written by a language model from this plasmid's Addgene catalogue record and pLannotate feature annotations shown in this document.]
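Description:
pTE5608 is a pET-based bacterial expression plasmid of about 6.6 kb that carries the Escherichia coli secA gene under a T7 promoter and is intended as a template for cell-free protein synthesis. It is selected with kanamycin through an aminoglycoside phosphotransferase (KanR) gene and replicates from a ColE1/pMB1-family origin. The backbone also retains the pBR322 bom mobilisation region and the rop gene, which normally moderates copy number, although the catalogue entry lists the plasmid as high copy. An f1 phage origin is present as well. Short fragments annotated as tetracycline resistance sequence, a partial AmpR promoter and a predicted E. coli open reading frame appear to be backbone remnants rather than functional parts. No lacI gene or lac operator is annotated, so the record gives no indication of IPTG-regulated control.

The payload is a simple T7 cassette: the T7 promoter lies shortly upstream of the roughly 2.7 kb secA coding sequence, and a T7 terminator closes the unit. A small fragment annotated as a T7 gene 10B-derived solubility tag sits between the end of secA and the terminator. It is separated from the coding sequence and is probably residual vector sequence near the terminator rather than a fused tag, and no affinity or epitope tag on SecA is recorded. SecA is the ATP-driven motor that receives preproteins and pushes them stepwise through the SecYEG channel. The stated use is to produce SecA in a T7 RNA polymerase-driven cell-free system, supplying the motor component for reconstituting and studying translocation through the Sec translocon. The insert was assembled by Gibson cloning.
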