Addgene plasmid #250514: pTE5608
Purpose: Cell-free expression of SecA motor protein for translocation through SecYEG
Depositing lab: Tobias Erb. Depositing organization: Max Planck Institute for Terrestrial Microbiology. Publication: Functional Mapping and Engineering of the Sec Translocon Unlocked by a Cell-Free System. Meier M, Scholz SA, von Bank L, Levandoski JE, Lückhof M, Schaaf M, Si S, Lieberwirth I, Jung AL, Landfester K, Driessen AJM, Erb TJ. bioRxiv 2025.12.09.688994 10.64898/2025.12.09.688994.
Backbone
  Vector backbone: pET
  Vector type: Bacterial Expression
Growth in bacteria
  Bacterial resistance: Kanamycin, 50 μg/mL
  Growth temperature: 37°C
  Growth strain: DH5alpha
  Copy number: High Copy
Gene/Insert
  Gene/Insert name: T7-secA
  Species: E. coli
  Promoter: T7
  Cloning method: Gibson Cloning
  Sequencing primers: 5′ ATGCGTCCGGCGTAG; 3′ TGCTAGTTATTGCTCAGCGG
Terms and licenses: Academic/Nonprofit Terms; Industry Terms: Not Available to Industry
Depositor comments: Please visit https://doi.org/10.64898/2025.12.09.688994 for bioRxiv preprint.
How to cite: pTE5608 was a gift from Tobias Erb (Addgene plasmid # 250514 ; http://n2t.net/addgene:250514 ; RRID:Addgene_250514)
